>Addgene plasmid #197822 | pJMC-4-BsaI | addgene full sequence | sequence record 390490 | Addgene NGS Result
GTCAGTGAGCGAGGAAGCGGAAGAGCGCCCACCTGCTTTTCCCAACCGTGAGACCAACAACAAGGTCTCT
AGTGCCTCTTTTGCAGGTGTGATGAAAAGCCTTAGGGTCAGGTGGCACTTTTCGGGGAAATGTGCGATGA
ACCCCTATTTGTTTATTTTTCTAAATACATTCAAATATGTATCCGCTAATGAGACAATAACCCTGATAAA
TGCTTCAATTATATTGAAAAAGGAAGAGTATGAGTATCCAACATTTCCGTGTCGCCCTTATTCCCTTTTT
TGCGGCCTTCTGCCTTCCTGTTTTTGCTCACCCAGAAACGCTGGTGAAAGTAAAAGATGCTGAAGATCAG
TTGGGTGCCCGAGTGGGTTACATTGAACTGGATCTCAACAGCGGCAAAATCTTAGAGAGTTTTCGCCCCG
AAGAACGCTTCCCAATGATGAGCACTTTCAAAGTTCTGCTATGTGGCGCGGTGTTATCCCGTATTGATGC
TGGGCAAGAGCAACTCGGTCGCCGCATACACTATTCTCAGAATGACTTGGTTGAGTATTCACCAGTCACA
GAAAAGCATCTTACGGATGGCATGACAGTAAGAGAATTATGTAGTGCTGCCATAACCATGAGTGATAACA
CTGCGGCCAACTTACTTCTGACAACGATTGGAGGACCGAAGGAGCTAACCGCTTTTTTGCACAACATGGG
GGATCATGTAACTCGCCTTGATCGTTGGGAACCGGAGCTGAATGAAGCCATACCAAACGACGAGCGTGAC
ACCACGATGCCTGTAGCAATGGCAACAACTCTCCGCAAACTATTAACTGGCGAACTACTTACTCTTGCTT
CACGCCAGCAACTCATTGACTGGATGGAGGCGGACAAAGTTGCAGGACCACTTCTGCGCTCGGCACTTCC
GGCTGGCTGGTTTATTGCTGATAAATCTGGAGCCGGTGAGCGTGGCTCTCGCGGTATCATTGCAGCACTG
GGGCCAGATGGTAAGCCCTCCCGTATCGTAGTTATCTACACGACGGGGAGTCAGGCAACTATGGATGAAC
GAAATAGACAGATCGCTGAGATAGGTGCCTCACTGATTAAGCATTGGTAACTGTCAGACGAAGGGAAATA
AATAGTAGCCCGCCTGATGTGCGGGCTTTTTTTTTGTGGTGGTTACCAGTGTCGCTTAGCTACCGTAGGT
CCTCTTAGGCGGTCCGATTAGCGACATAGTCATCAATGCCTTGACGGCAAAATCCCTTAACGTGAGTTTT
CGTTCCACTGAGCGTCAGACCCCGTAGAAAAGATCAAAGGATCTTCTTGAGATCCTTTTTTTCTGCGCGT
AATCTGCTGCTTGCAAACAAAAAAACCACCGCTACCAGCGGTGGTTTGTTTGCCGGATCAAGAGCTACTA
ACTCTTTTTCCGAAGGTAACTGGCTTCAGCAGAGCGCAGATACCAAATACTGTTCTTCTAGTGTAGCCGT
AGTTAGGCCACCACTTCAAGAACTCTGTAGCACCGCCTACATACCTCGCTCTGCTAATCCTGTTACCAGT
GGCTGCTGCCAGTGGCGATAAGTCGTGTCTTACCGGGTTGGACTCAAGACGATAGTTACCGGATAAGGCG
CAGCGGTCGGGCTGAACGGGGGGTTCGTGCTCACAGCCCAGCTTGGAGCGAACGACCTACACCGAACTGA
GATACCTACAGCGTGAGCTATGAGAAAGCGCCACGCTTCCCGAAGGGAGAAAGGCGGACAGGTATCCGGT
AAGCGGCAGGGTCGGAACAGGAGAGCGCACGAGGGAGCTTCCAGGGGGAAACGCCTGGTATCTTTATAGT
CCTGTAGGGTTTCGCCACCTCTGACTTGAGCGTCGATTTTTGTGATGCTCGTCAGGGGGGCGGAGCCTAT
GGAAAAACGCCAGCAACGCGGCCTTTTTACGGTTCCTGGCCTTTTGCTGGCCTTTTGCTCACATGTTCTT
TCCTGCGTTATCCCCTGATTCTGTGGATAACCGTATTACCGCCTTTGAGTGAGCTGATACCGCTCGCCGC
AGCCGAACGACCGAGCGCAGCGA
Features (pLannotate 1.2.2; 4 found; start..end, strand, type, name):
      1..23      +  rep_origin     RSF ori (fragment): Plasmids containing the RSF 1030 origin of replication can be propagated in E. coli cells that contain additional plasmids with compatible origins.
    139..239     +  promoter       AmpR promoter: bla
    240..1100    +  CDS            AmpR: β-lactamase; bla; confers resistance to ampicillin, carbenicillin, and related antibiotics
   1307..1895    +  rep_origin     ori: high-copy-number ColE1/pMB1/pBR322/pUC origin of replication
