[The description below was written by a language model from this plasmid's Addgene catalogue record and pLannotate feature annotations shown in this document.]
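Description:
pJMC-4-BsaI is a small (about 2.05 kb) synthetic cloning plasmid from a modular vector toolkit and parts library built for engineering plant genomes. The record describes it as a Level 1 module for position 4 of the assembly scheme, carrying a BsaI "expansion point". It therefore appears to be an empty acceptor or placeholder module rather than an expression construct. BsaI is a type IIS restriction enzyme that cuts outside its recognition site, which is the basis of Golden Gate-style assembly. An expansion point of this kind presumably lets further parts or modules be inserted at position 4 in a defined order. The record does not give the details of the overhangs, the assembly hierarchy or the destination vectors. The backbone is listed only as self-made, and the vector type is unspecified.

No insert or gene is recorded, and the annotated features are limited to bacterial maintenance elements. These are an AmpR promoter driving the β-lactamase (bla) coding sequence for ampicillin selection, and a high-copy ColE1/pUC-type origin of replication, consistent with the catalogue listing of a high-copy plasmid propagated in E. coli. A 23-nt match annotated as an RSF origin fragment at the start of the sequence is too short to be functional and is probably an incidental similarity. No plant promoter, terminator, reporter, T-DNA border or plant selectable marker is annotated. The BsaI sites themselves do not appear in the feature table and presumably lie in the short unannotated regions. The plasmid serves as a building block within the toolkit's multi-module assembly workflow, not as a vector delivered directly into plants.
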