Addgene plasmid #197822: pJMC-4-BsaI
Purpose: Level 1 module 4 with BsaI expansion point
Depositing lab: Daniel Voytas. Depositing organization: University of Minnesota. Publication: An extensible vector toolkit and parts library for advanced engineering of plant genomes. Chamness JC, Kumar J, Cruz AJ, Rhuby E, Holum MJ, Cody JP, Tibebu R, Gamo ME, Starker CG, Zhang F, Voytas DF. Plant Genome. 2023 Mar 9:e20312. doi: 10.1002/tpg2.20312. PubMed 36896468.
Backbone
  Vector backbone: Unspecified
  Backbone manufacturer: Self-made
  Vector type: Unspecified
Growth in bacteria
  Bacterial resistance: Ampicillin, 100 μg/mL
  Growth temperature: 37°C
  Growth strain: DH5alpha
  Copy number: High Copy
Gene/Insert
  Gene/Insert name: None
  Species: Synthetic
  Cloning method: Restriction Enzyme; 5′ cloning site Unknown (unknown if destroyed)
Terms and licenses: Academic/Nonprofit Terms; Industry Terms: Not Available to Industry
Depositor comments: Please visit https://www.biorxiv.org/content/10.1101/2022.10.15.511792v1 for bioRxiv preprint.
How to cite: pJMC-4-BsaI was a gift from Daniel Voytas (Addgene plasmid # 197822 ; http://n2t.net/addgene:197822 ; RRID:Addgene_197822)
